Addgene plasmid #146775: pT7-EGFP-C1-HsNot10_K
Purpose: Mammalian Expression of HsNot10
Depositing lab: Elisa Izaurralde. Depositing organization: Max Planck Institute for Developmental Biology. Publication: GW182 proteins directly recruit cytoplasmic deadenylase complexes to miRNA targets. Braun JE, Huntzinger E, Fauser M, Izaurralde E. Mol Cell. 2011 Oct 7;44(1):120-33. 10.1016/j.molcel.2011.09.007 PubMed 21981923.
Backbone
  Vector backbone: Unknown
  Vector type: Mammalian Expression
Growth in bacteria
  Bacterial resistance: Kanamycin, 50 μg/mL
  Growth temperature: 37°C
  Growth strain: DH5alpha
  Copy number: High Copy
Gene/Insert
  Gene/Insert name: HsNot10 (alt name: CNOT10 cloned from Kazusa clone: on15275)
  Species: H. sapiens (human)
  Mutation: one silent mutation compared to the sequence given by NCBI: NM_015442.1
  Entrez Gene: CNOT10 (a.k.a. FLJ12890, FLJ13165, DKFZp434K115)
  Cloning method: Unknown
Terms and licenses: Academic/Nonprofit Terms; Industry Terms: Not Available to Industry
Depositor comments: Plasmids from this collection were made available to the research community and donated after the lab closed. Please note that the sequence provided by the depositing laboratory may be theoretical/predicted or based on Sanger sequencing results. There may be discrepancies between sequencing results obtained by Addgene and the depositor sequence. If an Addgene verified sequence is not available, please contact before placing your order to request that our lab fully sequence the plasmid.
How to cite: pT7-EGFP-C1-HsNot10_K was a gift from Elisa Izaurralde (Addgene plasmid # 146775 ; http://n2t.net/addgene:146775 ; RRID:Addgene_146775)
