[The description below was written by a language model from this plasmid's Addgene catalogue record and pLannotate feature annotations shown in this document.]
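Description:
pT7-EGFP-C1-HsNot10_K is a 6,976 bp mammalian expression plasmid that produces human CNOT10 (HsNot10), a subunit of the CCR4-NOT deadenylase complex, as an N-terminal EGFP fusion. The catalogue lists the backbone as unknown, but the name and feature layout fit an EGFP-C1-type vector with an added T7 promoter. The CMV immediate-early enhancer and promoter drive transcription, followed by a bacteriophage T7 promoter placed just upstream of the EGFP coding sequence, which would also allow in vitro transcription with T7 RNA polymerase. EGFP is joined through a short remnant of the multiple cloning site to the CNOT10 open reading frame, and the transcript ends at an SV40 polyadenylation signal. The insert was cloned from a Kazusa cDNA clone and carries one silent mutation relative to the NCBI reference sequence.

Propagation in E. coli relies on a high-copy ColE1/pUC-type origin, and an f1 origin is also present. A single NeoR/KanR (Tn5 aminoglycoside phosphotransferase) cassette sits behind tandem bacterial (bla) and SV40 early promoters and ends in an HSV TK polyadenylation signal, so it gives kanamycin resistance in bacteria and can support G418 selection in mammalian cells. The short HIV-1 LTR, large T antigen, ble and bGH poly(A) hits are small fragments, most likely annotation matches to backbone sequence rather than functional elements. The two feature tables describe the same circular sequence, offset by 60 nt in numbering.

The plasmid comes from work on how GW182 proteins recruit cytoplasmic deadenylase complexes to miRNA targets. A GFP-tagged CNOT10 of this kind is suited to localisation and tag-based interaction studies in transfected human cells, although the record states only mammalian expression as its purpose.
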