Features (pLannotate 1.2.2; 18 found; start..end, strand, type, name):
      1..304     +  enhancer       CMV enhancer: human cytomegalovirus immediate early enhancer
    305..508     +  promoter       CMV promoter: human cytomegalovirus (CMV) immediate early promoter
    504..537     +  LTR            5' LTR (truncated) (fragment): truncated 5' long terminal repeat (LTR) from HIV-1
    553..571     +  promoter       T7 promoter: promoter for bacteriophage T7 RNA polymerase
    605..1321    +  CDS            EGFP: EGFP is a basic (constitutively fluorescent) green fluorescent protein published in 1996, derived from Aequorea victoria. It is reported to be a rapidly-maturing weak dimer with moderate acid sensitivity.
   1322..1342    +  misc_feature   MCS (fragment): multiple cloning site
   1343..3571    +  CDS            CNOT10: CNO10_HUMAN - Experimental evidence at protein level: Swiss-Prot protein existence level 1. Component of the CCR4-NOT complex which is one of the major cellular mRNA deadenylases and is linked to various cellular processes including bulk mRNA degradation, miRNA-mediated repression, translational repression during translational initiation and general transcription regulation. Additional complex functions may be a consequence of its influence on mRNA expression. Is not required for association of CNOT7 to the CCR4-NOT complex. From Homo sapiens (Human).
   3597..3681    +  CDS            large T antigen (fragment): large T antigen from SV40 (simian virus 40)
   3704..3825    +  polyA_signal   SV40 poly(A) signal: SV40 polyadenylation signal
   3859..4287    -  rep_origin     f1 ori (sequence partly withheld): f1 bacteriophage origin of replication; arrow indicates direction of (+) strand synthesis
   4314..4418    +  promoter       AmpR promoter: bla
   4420..4777    +  promoter       SV40 promoter: SV40 enhancer and early promoter
   4812..5606    +  CDS            NeoR/KanR: aminoglycoside phosphotransferase from Tn5; aph(3')-II (or nptII); confers resistance to neomycin, kanamycin, and G418 (Geneticin®)
   5627..5779    +  CDS            ble (fragment): BLE_KLEPN - Experimental evidence at protein level: Swiss-Prot protein existence level 1. Binding protein with a strong affinity to the bleomycin family of antibiotics. Binds to CL990; an antimitotic-antibiotic compound. From Klebsiella pneumoniae.
   5838..5885    +  polyA_signal   HSV TK poly(A) signal: herpes simplex virus thymidine kinase polyadenylation signal (Cole and Stacy, 1985)
   5976..5992    -  polyA_signal   bGH poly(A) signal (fragment): bovine growth hormone polyadenylation signal
   6214..6802    +  rep_origin     ori: high-copy-number ColE1/pMB1/pBR322/pUC origin of replication
   6917..6976    +  enhancer       CMV enhancer (fragment): human cytomegalovirus immediate early enhancer
>Addgene plasmid #146775 | pT7-EGFP-C1-HsNot10_K | addgene full sequence | sequence record 445204 | Addgene NGS Result
CGTTACATAACTTACGGTAAATGGCCCGCCTGGCTGACCGCCCAACGACCCCCGCCCATTGACGTCAATA
ATGACGTATGTTCCCATAGTAACGCCAATAGGGACTTTCCATTGACGTCAATGGGTGGAGTATTTACGGT
AAACTGCCCACTTGGCAGTACATCAAGTGTATCATATGCCAAGTACGCCCCCTATTGACGTCAATGACGG
TAAATGGCCCGCCTGGCATTATGCCCAGTACATGACCTTATGGGACTTTCCTACTTGGCAGTACATCTAC
GTATTAGTCATCGCTATTACCATGGTGATGCGGTTTTGGCAGTACATCAATGGGCGTGGATAGCGGTTTG
ACTCACGGGGATTTCCAAGTCTCCACCCCATTGACGTCAATGGGAGTTTGTTTTGGCACCAAAATCAACG
GGACTTTCCAAAATGTCGTAACAACTCCGCCCCATTGACGCAAATGGGCGGTAGGCGTGTACGGTGGGAG
GTCTATATAAGCAGAGCTCTCTGGCTAACTAGAGAACCCACTGCTTACTGGCTTATCGAAATTAATACGA
CTCACTATAGGGAGACCCAAGCTCTAGCGCTACCGGTCGCCACCATGGTGAGCAAGGGCGAGGAGCTGTT
CACCGGGGTGGTGCCCATCCTGGTCGAGCTGGACGGCGACGTAAACGGCCACAAGTTCAGCGTGTCCGGC
GAGGGCGAGGGCGATGCCACCTACGGCAAGCTGACCCTGAAGTTCATCTGCACCACCGGCAAGCTGCCCG
TGCCCTGGCCCACCCTCGTGACCACCCTGACCTACGGCGTGCAGTGCTTCAGCCGCTACCCCGACCACAT
GAAGCAGCACGACTTCTTCAAGTCCGCCATGCCCGAAGGCTACGTCCAGGAGCGCACCATCTTCTTCAAG
GACGACGGCAACTACAAGACCCGCGCCGAGGTGAAGTTCGAGGGCGACACCCTGGTGAACCGCATCGAGC
TGAAGGGCATCGACTTCAAGGAGGACGGCAACATCCTGGGGCACAAGCTGGAGTACAACTACAACAGCCA
CAACGTCTATATCATGGCCGACAAGCAGAAGAACGGCATCAAGGTGAACTTCAAGATCCGCCACAACATC
GAGGACGGCAGCGTGCAGCTCGCCGACCACTACCAGCAGAACACCCCCATCGGCGACGGCCCCGTGCTGC
TGCCCGACAACCACTACCTGAGCACCCAGTCCGCCCTGAGCAAAGACCCCAACGAGAAGCGCGATCACAT
GGTCCTGCTGGAGTTCGTGACCGCCGCCGGGATCACTCTCGGCATGGACGAGCTGTACAAGTCCGGACTC
AGATCTCGAGCTGCTGCAGACAAGCCTGCAGATCAGGGAGCAGAGAAACATGAAGGCACAGGTCAGTCCT
CTGGGATCACTGATCAAGAGAAGGAGTTATCCACCAATGCTTTCCAAGCTTTCACATCTGGAAATTATGA
TGCCTGTCTACAACACCTTGCCTGTCTACAAGATATAAACAAAGATGATTATAAAATAATTTTGAATACA
GCAGTAGCTGAGTTTTTTAAAAGTAACCAAACAACAACAGATAATTTGAGACAAACACTTAACCAGCTGA
AGAATCAGGTCCACTCAGCTGTTGAAGAAATGGATGGATTAGATGATGTTGAAAACAGCATGTTGTACTA
TAATCAAGCAGTCATTCTTTATCATCTGCGGCAGTATACAGAAGCCATATCAGTTGGTGAAAAACTTTAT
CAGTTCATAGAGCCTTTTGAAGAAAAATTTGCCCAAGCAGTGTGTTTTTTGCTTGTAGACCTGTATATAT
TAACCTACCAAGCTGAGAAAGCTTTGCATCTTCTTGCTGTCCTAGAAAAAATGATTTCACAGGGTAACAA
TAACAAAAATGGAAAGAATGAGACTGGTAATAACAACAACAAAGATGGATCTAATCATAAAGCTGAAAGT
GGAGCTCTAATAGAAGCTGCAAAATCAAAGATACATCAGTACAAAGTACGAGCTTATATCCAAATGAAGT
CTCTGAAAGCATGTAAAAGGGAAATCAAGTCAGTCATGAATACAGCTGGAAATTCCGCACCCTCTCTCTT
TCTTAAAAGCAATTTTGAGTACTTAAGAGGTAATTATCGAAAAGCCGTGAAGCTATTAAATAGTTCAAAC
ATTGCTGAGCATCCAGGATTCATGAAAACAGGTGAATGCTTGAGATGCATGTTCTGGAATAACCTTGGTT
GCATCCATTTTGCCATGAGCAAGCACAATTTGGGAATATTCTACTTTAAAAAGGCTCTGCAAGAGAATGA
CAATGTCTGTGCACAGCTCAGTGCAGGTAGCACTGATCCAGGTAAAAAATTTTCAGGAAGACCCATGTGT
ACGTTACTAACCAATAAGAGATATGAGTTGCTGTATAACTGTGGAATTCAGCTTCTTCACATTGGAAGGC
CTCTTGCTGCCTTCGAATGTCTGATTGAAGCTGTTCAGGTTTATCATGCAAATCCTCGCCTCTGGCTACG
GCTGGCTGAATGCTGCATTGCTGCCAATAAGGGGACTTCTGAACAAGAAACTAAAGGCCTTCCCAGCAAA
AAAGGAATTGTACAGTCTATTGTTGGTCAAGGCTATCATCGTAAAATAGTTTTGGCATCACAGTCTATAC
AGAATACTGTTTATAATGATGGTCAGTCTTCGGCCATTCCTGTAGCCAGTATGGAGTTTGCAGCCATATG
TCTCAGAAATGCCTTGTTGCTGCTACCTGAAGAACAGCAAGATCCAAAGCAGGAAAATGGGGCTAAAAAT
AGTAATCAATTAGGTGGGAACACAGAGAGCAGCGAAAGCAGTGAAACTTGCAGCAGTAAAAGCCATGATG
GAGATAAATTCATTCCAGCTCCACCTTCTTCTCCATTGAGAAAACAGGAATTAGAAAACTTAAAGTGCTC
CATACTTGCTTGCAGTGCCTACGTGGCTCTGGCTTTGGGTGATAACCTCATGGCTTTGAATCATGCAGAT
AAACTTCTTCAGCAGCCCAAGCTGTCAGGATCTCTTAAGTTTTTGGGACATTTATATGCTGCAGAAGCCC
TCATCTCTCTCGACAGAATATCTGATGCCATTACTCACTTGAACCCGGAGAATGTCACTGATGTCTCCTT
AGGGATCTCTTCAAATGAGCAGGACCAAGGATCAGACAAAGGTGAAAATGAAGCAATGGAATCCTCTGGT
AAGCGGGCCCCTCAGTGCTACCCCAGTTCCGTCAACTCTGCCAGGACTGTGATGCTGTTCAACCTTGGCA
GCGCTTACTGCCTGAGGAGCGAATATGACAAAGCCCGAAAGTGTCTCCACCAGGCGGCTTCAATGATCCA
TCCTAAAGAGGTGCCCCCTGAGGCCATCTTGCTGGCAGTCTACCTTGAACTGCAGAATGGTAATACTCAG
CTGGCCTTACAGATCATCAAAAGGAATCAGCTGCTCCCTGCAGTGAAAACACACTCTGAAGTGAGAAAGA
AGCCAGTGTTTCAGCCTGTCCACCCGATCCAGCCCATCCAAATGCCGGCTTTCACCACTGTGCAGAGAAA
GTGAGGATCCACCGGATCTAGATAACTGATCATAATCAGCCATACCACATTTGTAGAGGTTTTACTTGCT
TTAAAAAACCTCCCACACCTCCCCCTGAACCTGAAACATAAAATGAATGCAATTGTTGTTGTTAACTTGT
TTATTGCAGCTTATAATGGTTACAAATAAAGCAATAGCATCACAAATTTCACAAATAAAGCATTTTTTTC
ACTGCATTCTAGTTGTGGTTTGTCCAAACTCATCAATGTATCTTAACGCGTAAATTGTAAGCGTTAATAT
TTTGTTAAAATTCGCGTTAAATTTTTGTTAAATCAGCTCATTTTTTAACCAATAGGCCGAAATCGGCAAA
ATCCCTTATAAATCAAAAGAATAGACCGAGATAGGGT
[37 nt withheld, positions 3958-3994]
AAAGAACGTGGACTCCAACGTCAAAGG
[49 nt withheld, positions 4022-4070]
T
[91 nt withheld, positions 4072-4162]
G
[124 nt withheld, positions 4164-4287]
CAGGTGGCACTTTTCGGGGAAATGTGCGCGGAACCCCTATTTGTTTATTTTTCTAAATACATTCAAATAT
GTATCCGCTCATGAGACAATAACCCTGATAAATGCTTCAATAATATTGAAAAAGGAAGAGTCCTGAGGCG
GAAAGAACCAGCTGTGGAATGTGTGTCAGTTAGGGTGTGGAAAGTCCCCAGGCTCCCCAGCAGGCAGAAG
TATGCAAAGCATGCATCTCAATTAGTCAGCAACCAGGTGTGGAAAGTCCCCAGGCTCCCCAGCAGGCAGA
AGTATGCAAAGCATGCATCTCAATTAGTCAGCAACCATAGTCCCGCCCCTAACTCCGCCCATCCCGCCCC
TAACTCCGCCCAGTTCCGCCCATTCTCCGCCCCATGGCTGACTAATTTTTTTTATTTATGCAGAGGCCGA
GGCCGCCTCGGCCTCTGAGCTATTCCAGAAGTAGTGAGGAGGCTTTTTTGGAGGCCTAGGCTTTTGCAAA
GATCGATCAAGAGACAGGATGAGGATCGTTTCGCATGATTGAACAAGATGGATTGCACGCAGGTTCTCCG
GCCGCTTGGGTGGAGAGGCTATTCGGCTATGACTGGGCACAACAGACAATCGGCTGCTCTGATGCCGCCG
TGTTCCGGCTGTCAGCGCAGGGGCGCCCGGTTCTTTTTGTCAAGACCGACCTGTCCGGTGCCCTGAATGA
ACTGCAAGACGAGGCAGCGCGGCTATCGTGGCTGGCCACGACGGGCGTTCCTTGCGCAGCTGTGCTCGAC
GTTGTCACTGAAGCGGGAAGGGACTGGCTGCTATTGGGCGAAGTGCCGGGGCAGGATCTCCTGTCATCTC
ACCTTGCTCCTGCCGAGAAAGTATCCATCATGGCTGATGCAATGCGGCGGCTGCATACGCTTGATCCGGC
TACCTGCCCATTCGACCACCAAGCGAAACATCGCATCGAGCGAGCACGTACTCGGATGGAAGCCGGTCTT
GTCGATCAGGATGATCTGGACGAAGAGCATCAGGGGCTCGCGCCAGCCGAACTGTTCGCCAGGCTCAAGG
CGAGCATGCCCGACGGCGAGGATCTCGTCGTGACCCATGGCGATGCCTGCTTGCCGAATATCATGGTGGA
AAATGGCCGCTTTTCTGGATTCATCGACTGTGGCCGGCTGGGTGTGGCGGACCGCTATCAGGACATAGCG
TTGGCTACCCGTGATATTGCTGAAGAGCTTGGCGGCGAATGGGCTGACCGCTTCCTCGTGCTTTACGGTA
TCGCCGCTCCCGATTCGCAGCGCATCGCCTTCTATCGCCTTCTTGACGAGTTCTTCTGAGCGGGACTCTG
GGGTTCGAAATGACCGACCAAGCGACGCCCAACCTGCCATCACGAGATTTCGATTCCACCGCCGCCTTCT
ATGAAAGGTTGGGCTTCGGAATCGTTTTCCGGGACGCCGGCTGGATGATCCTCCAGCGCGGGGATCTCAT
GCTGGAGTTCTTCGCCCACCCTAGGGGGAGGCTAACTGAAACACGGAAGGAGACAATACCGGAAGGAACC
CGCGCTATGACGGCAATAAAAAGACAGAATAAAACGCACGGTGTTGGGTCGTTTGTTCATAAACGCGGGG
TTCGGTCCCAGGGCTGGCACTCTGTCGATACCCCACCGAGACCCCATTGGGGCCAATACGCCCGCGTTTC
TTCCTTTTCCCCACCCCACCCCCCAAGTTCGGGTGAAGGCCCAGGGCTCGCAGCCAACGTCGGGGCGGCA
GGCCCTGCCATAGCCTCAGGTTACTCATATATACTTTAGATTGATTTAAAACTTCATTTTTAATTTAAAA
GGATCTAGGTGAAGATCCTTTTTGATAATCTCATGACCAAAATCCCTTAACGTGAGTTTTCGTTCCACTG
AGCGTCAGACCCCGTAGAAAAGATCAAAGGATCTTCTTGAGATCCTTTTTTTCTGCGCGTAATCTGCTGC
TTGCAAACAAAAAAACCACCGCTACCAGCGGTGGTTTGTTTGCCGGATCAAGAGCTACCAACTCTTTTTC
CGAAGGTAACTGGCTTCAGCAGAGCGCAGATACCAAATACTGTTCTTCTAGTGTAGCCGTAGTTAGGCCA
CCACTTCAAGAACTCTGTAGCACCGCCTACATACCTCGCTCTGCTAATCCTGTTACCAGTGGCTGCTGCC
AGTGGCGATAAGTCGTGTCTTACCGGGTTGGACTCAAGACGATAGTTACCGGATAAGGCGCAGCGGTCGG
GCTGAACGGGGGGTTCGTGCACACAGCCCAGCTTGGAGCGAACGACCTACACCGAACTGAGATACCTACA
GCGTGAGCTATGAGAAAGCGCCACGCTTCCCGAAGGGAGAAAGGCGGACAGGTATCCGGTAAGCGGCAGG
GTCGGAACAGGAGAGCGCACGAGGGAGCTTCCAGGGGGAAACGCCTGGTATCTTTATAGTCCTGTCGGGT
TTCGCCACCTCTGACTTGAGCGTCGATTTTTGTGATGCTCGTCAGGGGGGCGGAGCCTATGGAAAAACGC
CAGCAACGCGGCCTTTTTACGGTTCCTGGCCTTTTGCTGGCCTTTTGCTCACATGTTCTTTCCTGCGTTA
TCCCCTGATTCTGTGGATAACCGTATTACCGCCATGCATTAGTTATTAATAGTAATCAATTACGGGGTCA
TTAGTTCATAGCCCATATATGGAGTTCCG
