Features (pLannotate 1.2.2; 17 found; start..end, strand, type, name):
     61..364     +  enhancer       CMV enhancer: human cytomegalovirus immediate early enhancer
    365..568     +  promoter       CMV promoter: human cytomegalovirus (CMV) immediate early promoter
    564..597     +  LTR            5' LTR (truncated) (fragment): truncated 5' long terminal repeat (LTR) from HIV-1
    613..631     +  promoter       T7 promoter: promoter for bacteriophage T7 RNA polymerase
    665..1381    +  CDS            EGFP: EGFP is a basic (constitutively fluorescent) green fluorescent protein published in 1996, derived from Aequorea victoria. It is reported to be a rapidly-maturing weak dimer with moderate acid sensitivity.
   1382..1402    +  misc_feature   MCS (fragment): multiple cloning site
   1403..3631    +  CDS            CNOT10: CNO10_HUMAN - Experimental evidence at protein level: Swiss-Prot protein existence level 1. Component of the CCR4-NOT complex which is one of the major cellular mRNA deadenylases and is linked to various cellular processes including bulk mRNA degradation, miRNA-mediated repression, translational repression during translational initiation and general transcription regulation. Additional complex functions may be a consequence of its influence on mRNA expression. Is not required for association of CNOT7 to the CCR4-NOT complex. From Homo sapiens (Human).
   3657..3741    +  CDS            large T antigen (fragment): large T antigen from SV40 (simian virus 40)
   3764..3885    +  polyA_signal   SV40 poly(A) signal: SV40 polyadenylation signal
   3919..4347    -  rep_origin     f1 ori (sequence partly withheld): f1 bacteriophage origin of replication; arrow indicates direction of (+) strand synthesis
   4374..4478    +  promoter       AmpR promoter: bla
   4480..4837    +  promoter       SV40 promoter: SV40 enhancer and early promoter
   4872..5666    +  CDS            NeoR/KanR: aminoglycoside phosphotransferase from Tn5; aph(3')-II (or nptII); confers resistance to neomycin, kanamycin, and G418 (Geneticin®)
   5687..5839    +  CDS            ble (fragment): BLE_KLEPN - Experimental evidence at protein level: Swiss-Prot protein existence level 1. Binding protein with a strong affinity to the bleomycin family of antibiotics. Binds to CL990; an antimitotic-antibiotic compound. From Klebsiella pneumoniae.
   5898..5945    +  polyA_signal   HSV TK poly(A) signal: herpes simplex virus thymidine kinase polyadenylation signal (Cole and Stacy, 1985)
   6036..6052    -  polyA_signal   bGH poly(A) signal (fragment): bovine growth hormone polyadenylation signal
   6274..6862    +  rep_origin     ori: high-copy-number ColE1/pMB1/pBR322/pUC origin of replication
>Addgene plasmid #146775 | pT7-EGFP-C1-HsNot10_K | analyzer sequence | sequence record 289221
TAGTTATTAATAGTAATCAATTACGGGGTCATTAGTTCATAGCCCATATATGGAGTTCCGCGTTACATAA
CTTACGGTAAATGGCCCGCCTGGCTGACCGCCCAACGACCCCCGCCCATTGACGTCAATAATGACGTATG
TTCCCATAGTAACGCCAATAGGGACTTTCCATTGACGTCAATGGGTGGAGTATTTACGGTAAACTGCCCA
CTTGGCAGTACATCAAGTGTATCATATGCCAAGTACGCCCCCTATTGACGTCAATGACGGTAAATGGCCC
GCCTGGCATTATGCCCAGTACATGACCTTATGGGACTTTCCTACTTGGCAGTACATCTACGTATTAGTCA
TCGCTATTACCATGGTGATGCGGTTTTGGCAGTACATCAATGGGCGTGGATAGCGGTTTGACTCACGGGG
ATTTCCAAGTCTCCACCCCATTGACGTCAATGGGAGTTTGTTTTGGCACCAAAATCAACGGGACTTTCCA
AAATGTCGTAACAACTCCGCCCCATTGACGCAAATGGGCGGTAGGCGTGTACGGTGGGAGGTCTATATAA
GCAGAGCTCTCTGGCTAACTAGAGAACCCACTGCTTACTGGCTTATCGAAATTAATACGACTCACTATAG
GGAGACCCAAGCTCTAGCGCTACCGGTCGCCACCATGGTGAGCAAGGGCGAGGAGCTGTTCACCGGGGTG
GTGCCCATCCTGGTCGAGCTGGACGGCGACGTAAACGGCCACAAGTTCAGCGTGTCCGGCGAGGGCGAGG
GCGATGCCACCTACGGCAAGCTGACCCTGAAGTTCATCTGCACCACCGGCAAGCTGCCCGTGCCCTGGCC
CACCCTCGTGACCACCCTGACCTACGGCGTGCAGTGCTTCAGCCGCTACCCCGACCACATGAAGCAGCAC
GACTTCTTCAAGTCCGCCATGCCCGAAGGCTACGTCCAGGAGCGCACCATCTTCTTCAAGGACGACGGCA
ACTACAAGACCCGCGCCGAGGTGAAGTTCGAGGGCGACACCCTGGTGAACCGCATCGAGCTGAAGGGCAT
CGACTTCAAGGAGGACGGCAACATCCTGGGGCACAAGCTGGAGTACAACTACAACAGCCACAACGTCTAT
ATCATGGCCGACAAGCAGAAGAACGGCATCAAGGTGAACTTCAAGATCCGCCACAACATCGAGGACGGCA
GCGTGCAGCTCGCCGACCACTACCAGCAGAACACCCCCATCGGCGACGGCCCCGTGCTGCTGCCCGACAA
CCACTACCTGAGCACCCAGTCCGCCCTGAGCAAAGACCCCAACGAGAAGCGCGATCACATGGTCCTGCTG
GAGTTCGTGACCGCCGCCGGGATCACTCTCGGCATGGACGAGCTGTACAAGTCCGGACTCAGATCTCGAG
CTGCTGCAGACAAGCCTGCAGATCAGGGAGCAGAGAAACATGAAGGCACAGGTCAGTCCTCTGGGATCAC
TGATCAAGAGAAGGAGTTATCCACCAATGCTTTCCAAGCTTTCACATCTGGAAATTATGATGCCTGTCTA
CAACACCTTGCCTGTCTACAAGATATAAACAAAGATGATTATAAAATAATTTTGAATACAGCAGTAGCTG
AGTTTTTTAAAAGTAACCAAACAACAACAGATAATTTGAGACAAACACTTAACCAGCTGAAGAATCAGGT
CCACTCAGCTGTTGAAGAAATGGATGGATTAGATGATGTTGAAAACAGCATGTTGTACTATAATCAAGCA
GTCATTCTTTATCATCTGCGGCAGTATACAGAAGCCATATCAGTTGGTGAAAAACTTTATCAGTTCATAG
AGCCTTTTGAAGAAAAATTTGCCCAAGCAGTGTGTTTTTTGCTTGTAGACCTGTATATATTAACCTACCA
AGCTGAGAAAGCTTTGCATCTTCTTGCTGTCCTAGAAAAAATGATTTCACAGGGTAACAATAACAAAAAT
GGAAAGAATGAGACTGGTAATAACAACAACAAAGATGGATCTAATCATAAAGCTGAAAGTGGAGCTCTAA
TAGAAGCTGCAAAATCAAAGATACATCAGTACAAAGTACGAGCTTATATCCAAATGAAGTCTCTGAAAGC
ATGTAAAAGGGAAATCAAGTCAGTCATGAATACAGCTGGAAATTCCGCACCCTCTCTCTTTCTTAAAAGC
AATTTTGAGTACTTAAGAGGTAATTATCGAAAAGCCGTGAAGCTATTAAATAGTTCAAACATTGCTGAGC
ATCCAGGATTCATGAAAACAGGTGAATGCTTGAGATGCATGTTCTGGAATAACCTTGGTTGCATCCATTT
TGCCATGAGCAAGCACAATTTGGGAATATTCTACTTTAAAAAGGCTCTGCAAGAGAATGACAATGTCTGT
GCACAGCTCAGTGCAGGTAGCACTGATCCAGGTAAAAAATTTTCAGGAAGACCCATGTGTACGTTACTAA
CCAATAAGAGATATGAGTTGCTGTATAACTGTGGAATTCAGCTTCTTCACATTGGAAGGCCTCTTGCTGC
CTTCGAATGTCTGATTGAAGCTGTTCAGGTTTATCATGCAAATCCTCGCCTCTGGCTACGGCTGGCTGAA
TGCTGCATTGCTGCCAATAAGGGGACTTCTGAACAAGAAACTAAAGGCCTTCCCAGCAAAAAAGGAATTG
TACAGTCTATTGTTGGTCAAGGCTATCATCGTAAAATAGTTTTGGCATCACAGTCTATACAGAATACTGT
TTATAATGATGGGCAGTCTTCGGCCATTCCTGTAGCCAGTATGGAGTTTGCAGCCATATGTCTCAGAAAT
GCCTTGTTGCTGCTACCTGAAGAACAGCAAGATCCAAAGCAGGAAAATGGGGCTAAAAATAGTAATCAAT
TAGGTGGGAACACAGAGAGCAGCGAAAGCAGTGAAACTTGCAGCAGTAAAAGCCATGATGGAGATAAATT
CATTCCAGCTCCACCTTCTTCTCCATTGAGAAAACAGGAATTAGAAAACTTAAAGTGCTCCATACTTGCT
TGCAGTGCCTACGTGGCTCTGGCTTTGGGTGATAACCTCATGGCTTTGAATCATGCAGATAAACTTCTTC
AGCAGCCCAAGCTGTCAGGATCTCTTAAGTTTTTGGGACATTTATATGCTGCAGAAGCCCTCATCTCTCT
CGACAGAATATCTGATGCCATTACTCACTTGAACCCGGAGAATGTCACTGATGTCTCCTTAGGGATCTCT
TCAAATGAGCAGGACCAAGGATCAGACAAAGGTGAAAATGAAGCAATGGAATCCTCTGGTAAGCGGGCCC
CTCAGTGCTACCCCAGTTCCGTCAACTCTGCCAGGACTGTGATGCTGTTCAACCTTGGCAGCGCTTACTG
CCTGAGGAGCGAATATGACAAAGCCCGAAAGTGTCTCCACCAGGCGGCTTCAATGATCCATCCTAAAGAG
GTGCCCCCTGAGGCCATCTTGCTGGCAGTCTACCTTGAACTGCAGAATGGTAATACTCAGCTGGCCTTAC
AGATCATCAAAAGGAATCAGCTGCTCCCTGCAGTGAAAACACACTCTGAAGTGAGAAAGAAGCCAGTGTT
TCAGCCTGTCCACCCGATCCAGCCCATCCAAATGCCGGCTTTCACCACTGTGCAGAGAAAGTGAGGATCC
ACCGGATCTAGATAACTGATCATAATCAGCCATACCACATTTGTAGAGGTTTTACTTGCTTTAAAAAACC
TCCCACACCTCCCCCTGAACCTGAAACATAAAATGAATGCAATTGTTGTTGTTAACTTGTTTATTGCAGC
TTATAATGGTTACAAATAAAGCAATAGCATCACAAATTTCACAAATAAAGCATTTTTTTCACTGCATTCT
AGTTGTGGTTTGTCCAAACTCATCAATGTATCTTAACGCGTAAATTGTAAGCGTTAATATTTTGTTAAAA
TTCGCGTTAAATTTTTGTTAAATCAGCTCATTTTTTAACCAATAGGCCGAAATCGGCAAAATCCCTTATA
AATCAAAAGAATAGACCGAGATAGGGT
[37 nt withheld, positions 4018-4054]
AAAGAACGTGGACTCCAACGTCAAAGG
[49 nt withheld, positions 4082-4130]
T
[91 nt withheld, positions 4132-4222]
G
[124 nt withheld, positions 4224-4347]
CAGGTGGCACTTTTCGGGGAAATGTGCGCGGAACCCCTATTTGTTTATTTTTCTAAATACATTCAAATAT
GTATCCGCTCATGAGACAATAACCCTGATAAATGCTTCAATAATATTGAAAAAGGAAGAGTCCTGAGGCG
GAAAGAACCAGCTGTGGAATGTGTGTCAGTTAGGGTGTGGAAAGTCCCCAGGCTCCCCAGCAGGCAGAAG
TATGCAAAGCATGCATCTCAATTAGTCAGCAACCAGGTGTGGAAAGTCCCCAGGCTCCCCAGCAGGCAGA
AGTATGCAAAGCATGCATCTCAATTAGTCAGCAACCATAGTCCCGCCCCTAACTCCGCCCATCCCGCCCC
TAACTCCGCCCAGTTCCGCCCATTCTCCGCCCCATGGCTGACTAATTTTTTTTATTTATGCAGAGGCCGA
GGCCGCCTCGGCCTCTGAGCTATTCCAGAAGTAGTGAGGAGGCTTTTTTGGAGGCCTAGGCTTTTGCAAA
GATCGATCAAGAGACAGGATGAGGATCGTTTCGCATGATTGAACAAGATGGATTGCACGCAGGTTCTCCG
GCCGCTTGGGTGGAGAGGCTATTCGGCTATGACTGGGCACAACAGACAATCGGCTGCTCTGATGCCGCCG
TGTTCCGGCTGTCAGCGCAGGGGCGCCCGGTTCTTTTTGTCAAGACCGACCTGTCCGGTGCCCTGAATGA
ACTGCAAGACGAGGCAGCGCGGCTATCGTGGCTGGCCACGACGGGCGTTCCTTGCGCAGCTGTGCTCGAC
GTTGTCACTGAAGCGGGAAGGGACTGGCTGCTATTGGGCGAAGTGCCGGGGCAGGATCTCCTGTCATCTC
ACCTTGCTCCTGCCGAGAAAGTATCCATCATGGCTGATGCAATGCGGCGGCTGCATACGCTTGATCCGGC
TACCTGCCCATTCGACCACCAAGCGAAACATCGCATCGAGCGAGCACGTACTCGGATGGAAGCCGGTCTT
GTCGATCAGGATGATCTGGACGAAGAGCATCAGGGGCTCGCGCCAGCCGAACTGTTCGCCAGGCTCAAGG
CGAGCATGCCCGACGGCGAGGATCTCGTCGTGACCCATGGCGATGCCTGCTTGCCGAATATCATGGTGGA
AAATGGCCGCTTTTCTGGATTCATCGACTGTGGCCGGCTGGGTGTGGCGGACCGCTATCAGGACATAGCG
TTGGCTACCCGTGATATTGCTGAAGAGCTTGGCGGCGAATGGGCTGACCGCTTCCTCGTGCTTTACGGTA
TCGCCGCTCCCGATTCGCAGCGCATCGCCTTCTATCGCCTTCTTGACGAGTTCTTCTGAGCGGGACTCTG
GGGTTCGAAATGACCGACCAAGCGACGCCCAACCTGCCATCACGAGATTTCGATTCCACCGCCGCCTTCT
ATGAAAGGTTGGGCTTCGGAATCGTTTTCCGGGACGCCGGCTGGATGATCCTCCAGCGCGGGGATCTCAT
GCTGGAGTTCTTCGCCCACCCTAGGGGGAGGCTAACTGAAACACGGAAGGAGACAATACCGGAAGGAACC
CGCGCTATGACGGCAATAAAAAGACAGAATAAAACGCACGGTGTTGGGTCGTTTGTTCATAAACGCGGGG
TTCGGTCCCAGGGCTGGCACTCTGTCGATACCCCACCGAGACCCCATTGGGGCCAATACGCCCGCGTTTC
TTCCTTTTCCCCACCCCACCCCCCAAGTTCGGGTGAAGGCCCAGGGCTCGCAGCCAACGTCGGGGCGGCA
GGCCCTGCCATAGCCTCAGGTTACTCATATATACTTTAGATTGATTTAAAACTTCATTTTTAATTTAAAA
GGATCTAGGTGAAGATCCTTTTTGATAATCTCATGACCAAAATCCCTTAACGTGAGTTTTCGTTCCACTG
AGCGTCAGACCCCGTAGAAAAGATCAAAGGATCTTCTTGAGATCCTTTTTTTCTGCGCGTAATCTGCTGC
TTGCAAACAAAAAAACCACCGCTACCAGCGGTGGTTTGTTTGCCGGATCAAGAGCTACCAACTCTTTTTC
CGAAGGTAACTGGCTTCAGCAGAGCGCAGATACCAAATACTGTCCTTCTAGTGTAGCCGTAGTTAGGCCA
CCACTTCAAGAACTCTGTAGCACCGCCTACATACCTCGCTCTGCTAATCCTGTTACCAGTGGCTGCTGCC
AGTGGCGATAAGTCGTGTCTTACCGGGTTGGACTCAAGACGATAGTTACCGGATAAGGCGCAGCGGTCGG
GCTGAACGGGGGGTTCGTGCACACAGCCCAGCTTGGAGCGAACGACCTACACCGAACTGAGATACCTACA
GCGTGAGCTATGAGAAAGCGCCACGCTTCCCGAAGGGAGAAAGGCGGACAGGTATCCGGTAAGCGGCAGG
GTCGGAACAGGAGAGCGCACGAGGGAGCTTCCAGGGGGAAACGCCTGGTATCTTTATAGTCCTGTCGGGT
TTCGCCACCTCTGACTTGAGCGTCGATTTTTGTGATGCTCGTCAGGGGGGCGGAGCCTATGGAAAAACGC
CAGCAACGCGGCCTTTTTACGGTTCCTGGCCTTTTGCTGGCCTTTTGCTCACATGTTCTTTCCTGCGTTA
TCCCCTGATTCTGTGGATAACCGTATTACCGCCATGCAT
